>Addgene plasmid #11033 | p061 pCS xTRPS1 | depositor full sequence | sequence record 6862 | Author sequence
CGCCATTCTGCCTGGGGACGTCGGAGCAAGCTTGATTTAGGTGACACTATAGAATACAAGCTACTTGTTC
TTTTTGCAGGATCCCATCGATTCGAATTCGTCGGGGGTGGTGCCTTCCTCTGCTTAAGGCTCCTTTGATA
TTAATAGTGTTGGTGTCTTGAAACTGACGTAATGCTGGAGACTGAGGTCCTGACAAGCGATAACATTTCT
GATAAAGAACTCATCTCGCTGCAATCTTTGTGTGATTCCTCCAGAGCCACAGAATCTCCTGTTTAGAGCC
ACAGCATCCAGATTTTCTTTTCTCTCTCTCTCTCTCCCTCCACCCCTTTAACAACACCCCTCTCCTTGTT
CCTGTCTGGGTCTCTGCTCTCAGCCCTACACACTTGGGGGGGAACAGGAAGCCTTTTCTTCTCCCCCCCC
TTCAAACACAAAAATAATCAAAGATCAACTCGGCAAACAACAAGGAAACGGTTCATGGCTCACGCCACAG
TTCCACCATCTTCCAGACTGCTGCTGCTGCTGCTAAGGTTATTGCAGATCAATCAACAGCACTGACACTA
TACTCTGCCCTTTACAAAATGAGATACAACGTTGGTTAAACAAAGGCAAAGCTTCGACACAAGGATATGG
TCCGGAAAAAGAACCCCCCTCTGAGAAACATTGCAAGTGAAGGTGAGGCACAGATAACAGAGTCTGCTGC
ATCCAAGAGAGAAGACACTATTAGCAGCAAGGAAATTTCCACTGATCCGATGCAAGAAAATAGTGAACAA
AGTGGCTTGGTGGAACACAACAGTGATGACCACAGCTTTCATGATCAAGAGCCTTCCTCCAGCATCAACA
AGGACTCTGAAAGCTTGTCATTAAGTGAAAGAGCTGTAGTCAACTACAGCCACCTTAAGGGAAGAAATGT
TTATTTTTCTCCGATGGAGGTGACCGACAGAAACATGTTAGCATTAGTCACCACAGATACTAGATCTGCT
TGTGATCCTCTTAAGTCCCCAATAAAATCAGAAGCTGATGACACCCAAGAACTAGCCTCATCTGCATCTG
TGGACAGTTTAGAGGCCAAAGAGGAAAATGATATGTCACCAAGGGCTACTGACTTCACAGTGCAATGTGG
CAAAGTAGACTGTCAAAGCTCAAGTCCAGCTTCGGTGGCCTCAGATAACCTACATGTGCCTTCAGATGGG
ATTGCGGGGCTGAACAAATCTCAAGCTGTTCTGCTGGTCAATGACAATTCTGATTCAGCACCTTTATCCC
CAGAGCTTCAGGATTTTAAATGCAACATTTGTGGGTATGGATACTATGGAAATGACCCCACAGACCTTAT
TAAACACTTCCGTAAATACCATCTCGGCCTGCACAACCGAACCAGGCAAGATGTTGAACTTGACACCAAA
ATCCTGGCACTTCACAATATGGTACAATTTAGTCAATCCAAAGATTTCCAGAAGATGAATCGTTCTGTGC
TTTCAGGGGTTTTGCAGGACTTCAACTCTCCGAGACCTGTTCTGCTAAATGGAACATATGACGTGCAGGT
AACCTTTGGTGAAACATTTATTGGCATTGGGCGTAAAACTCCAGACTGCCAAGGAAACACCAAGTACTTT
CGCTGCAAATTCTGCAACTTCACGTACATGGGCAACTCGGCCACAGAGTTGGAGCAACACTTTCTTAAGA
CGCATCCTAACAAAATGAAAATGTCCTCTGATTCTGATGTCCTCCTGCTTCATTATGAGAATGCACATGA
AGCCCAGGCATGTGAGATCAAGCAGGAACTGAATCACCAGCATGGGGCCGATGGGCAGCCGAGCATCAAA
GAAATCAAAGAACACTCATGTACCAAATGTGACTTTATTGTCCAGGTGGAAGAAGATCTGCCCCGACACT
ACAGGAGGGTGCATAACTGCTACAAATGTCGTCAGTGCAACTTTACAGCAGCAGACACCCAGTCACTATT
GGATCACTTTAACTCTGCTCATTGTCAGGAGTTTGAAATCACTACATCTAATGGAGGGGAGCATCATGGA
ACATCTTCTATTAAGGAAGAACCAAAAACTGATCTAAAAGTGTATAATCTTGTCACTCCTGATTCCAAAA
TGGGAGAAGCCATATTTGACAGCACTGTGAAAAAAGAGAAGCTTGAGGATAAGGAAACACTCAGGGAGAA
AGCTTGGTCTGATGGTTCTGTTGATGATCTTCGGGGTGTTGCCTGGAGAGCACCAGACATTTTAAGAACA
AGCCCATCTTACTCACAGATGGGCTTGGGTCTTTTAACCACAGTGTCTGTAAACCAAGATCAGCAAAAAT
CCTCAAGAGACAGCCCCAATGTGGAAGCAGCACATCTAGCCAGGCCAGTGTATGGCTTGTCTATAGAACC
CAAGGGATTTCAAGGAGTGACAGCAGGTTCTAGTGGAGAAAGGTCTGGTCAGCATACACCACAGTATCCT
ACAGCAGGAGATAGCAAATCAAAAGATGAATCCCAGTCACTGCTAAGGAGGCGTAGAGGATCCGGTGTGT
TCTGTGCCAACTGTCTGACCACAAAGACATCCCTCTGGAGGAAAAATGCCAACGGTGGCTATGTCTGCAA
TGCGTGTGGCCTTTACCAGAAACTTCACTCGACTCCCAGACCGTTAAATATAATTAAGCAGAACAATGGT
GAGCAGATCATTAGGAGACGAACAAGAAAGCGCCTTAACCCAGAAGCACTGCAGCCTGAACAGTTAACTA
AACATCAAAGAGCGAGTAGTGAAGAACAAGCTAATGGAAGTCCTTTAGATATAAGGTCAGAGGACCACTC
AATGGAAGGTCATCAAAGAGAAAATCAGCAGCTTAGTATGAATAAATATGGGTCTCAAGCTTCATTGACT
AAAAGCCATTCTGCTCAGCAGACCATGATTGTCAGTCAAACCATGGATATACACAAACGGATGCAACCTT
TGCACATTCAGATAAAAAGCCCTCAGGAAAGCAGTGGAGAACCAGGAAACAGCTCATCTGTTTCTGATGG
CAAAGGAAGCTCAGAAAGAGGAAGTCCAATTGAGAAATACATGAGACCTATAAAGCATCCTAATTACTCT
CCACCTGGAAGCCCAATAGAAAAATATCAGTACCCACTCTTTGGACTTCCTTTTGTTCACAATGACTTCC
AGAGTGAAGCTGACTGGCTGAGATTCTGGAGTAAATATAAACTGTCAGTTCCTGGAAATCCGCACTACTT
GAGTCATGTGCCTGGCCTGCCAAATCCCTGCCCAAATTATGTGCCTTATCCCACCTTTAATCTGCCTGCT
CAATATTCCTCTGTTGGGTCAGACAATGACATTCCTCTAGATTTGGCAATGAAGCATTCCAGACCTGGAT
CAGGAACAAATGGAGACTCTAAGGAAAAATCAAAGTCACCCGTGAGTGTAAAGGATGATGGTCCTTTGAA
TGTAACTAAAATAGAGAAATCAGATAAGAGTACGCAAGATGAACTTTCAACAAAATGTGTGCACTGTGGC
ATTGTCTTTCTGGATGAGGTTATGTATGCTCTACATATGAGTTGCCATGGGGAAAGTGGACCTTTTCAGT
GTAGTATATGCCAACATCTTTGCACGGACAAGTATGACTTCACAACTCATATTCAGAGAGGCCTACATAG
GAACATTGCACAAGCTGAAAAGAATGGAAAAAATAAAGATTAAAACTTTAGCACTTAGCACAATTTAGTA
GAAATGGGGTTTCTTGAATAGAAATTCAGTAGCTTGTGACTTCTAATGAGGGCCAGTAAAGCACTTCCTA
AAGCATGTTCAAAGACTCATGTTCTCCGTAACTAAAACTTGTCAAATATTAGCCATACGTAAGCAGCATT
TCCAGTATAAAAAAAGTGCAGATATGGGGTGCCTTGATCTATGGTTTTCAGGAAAAGGAATGCCTGAAAA
CTTAATAAAGTATTAAAAAAGGAAAAAAAAAAAAAAGCGGCCGCAAGGCCTCTCGAGCCTCTAGAACTAT
AGTGAGTCGTATTACGTAGATCCAGACATGATAAGATACATTGATGAGTTTGGACAAACCACAACTAGAA
TGCAGTGAAAAAAATGCTTTATTTGTGAAATTTGTGATGCTATTGCTTTATTTGTAACCATTATAAGCTG
CAATAAACAAGTTAACAACAACAATTGCATTCATTTTATGTTTCAGGTTCAGGGGGAGGTGTGGGAGGTT
TTTTAATTCGCGGCGCGCCGCGGCGCCAATGCATTGGGCCCGGTACCCAGCTTTTGTTCCCTTTAGTGAG
GGTTAATTGCGCGCTTGGCGTAATCATGGTCATAGCTGTTTCCTGTGTGAAATTGTTATCCGCTCACAAT
TCCACACAACATACGAGCCGGAAGCATAAAGTGTAAAGCCTGGGGTGCCTAATGAGTGAGCTAACTCACA
TTAATTGCGTTGCGCTCACTGCCCGCTTTCCAGTCGGGAAACCTGTCGTGCCAGCTGCATTAATGAATCG
GCCAACGCGCGGGGAGAGGCGGTTTGCGTATTGGGCGCTCTTCCGCTTCCTCGCTCACTGACTCGCTGCG
CTCGGTCGTTCGGCTGCGGCGAGCGGTATCAGCTCACTCAAAGGCGGTAATACGGTTATCCACAGAATCA
GGGGATAACGCAGGAAAGAACATGTGAGCAAAAGGCCAGCAAAAGGCCAGGAACCGTAAAAAGGCCGCGT
TGCTGGCGTTTTTCCATAGGCTCCGCCCCCCTGACGAGCATCACAAAAATCGACGCTCAAGTCAGAGGTG
GCGAAACCCGACAGGACTATAAAGATACCAGGCGTTTCCCCCTGGAAGCTCCCTCGTGCGCTCTCCTGTT
CCGACCCTGCCGCTTACCGGATACCTGTCCGCCTTTCTCCCTTCGGGAAGCGTGGCGCTTTCTCATAGCT
CACGCTGTAGGTATCTCAGTTCGGTGTAGGTCGTTCGCTCCAAGCTGGGCTGTGTGCACGAACCCCCCGT
TCAGCCCGACCGCTGCGCCTTATCCGGTAACTATCGTCTTGAGTCCAACCCGGTAAGACACGACTTATCG
CCACTGGCAGCAGCCACTGGTAACAGGATTAGCAGAGCGAGGTATGTAGGCGGTGCTACAGAGTTCTTGA
AGTGGTGGCCTAACTACGGCTACACTAGAAGGACAGTATTTGGTATCTGCGCTCTGCTGAAGCCAGTTAC
CTTCGGAAAAAGAGTTGGTAGCTCTTGATCCGGCAAACAAACCACCGCTGGTAGCGGTGGTTTTTTTGTT
TGCAAGCAGCAGATTACGCGCAGAAAAAAAGGATCTCAAGAAGATCCTTTGATCTTTTCTACGGGGTCTG
ACGCTCAGTGGAACGAAAACTCACGTTAAGGGATTTTGGTCATGAGATTATCAAAAAGGATCTTCACCTA
GATCCTTTTAAATTAAAAATGAAGTTTTAAATCAATCTAAAGTATATATGAGTAAACTTGGTCTGACAGT
TACCAATGCTTAATCAGTGAGGCACCTATCTCAGCGATCTGTCTATTTCGTTCATCCATAGTTGCCTGAC
TCCCCGTCGTGTAGATAACTACGATACGGGAGGGCTTACCATCTGGCCCCAGTGCTGCAATGATACCGCG
AGACCCACGCTCACCGGCTCCAGATTTATCAGCAATAAACCAGCCAGCCGGAAGGGCCGAGCGCAGAAGT
GGTCCTGCAACTTTATCCGCCTCCATCCAGTCTATTAATTGTTGCCGGGAAGCTAGAGTAAGTAGTTCGC
CAGTTAATAGTTTGCGCAACGTTGTTGCCATTGCTACAGGCATCGTGGTGTCACGCTCGTCGTTTGGTAT
GGCTTCATTCAGCTCCGGTTCCCAACGATCAAGGCGAGTTACATGATCCCCCATGTTGTGCAAAAAAGCG
GTTAGCTCCTTCGGTCCTCCGATCGTTGTCAGAAGTAAGTTGGCCGCAGTGTTATCACTCATGGTTATGG
CAGCACTGCATAATTCTCTTACTGTCATGCCATCCGTAAGATGCTTTTCTGTGACTGGTGAGTACTCAAC
CAAGTCATTCTGAGAATAGTGTATGCGGCGACCGAGTTGCTCTTGCCCGGCGTCAATACGGGATAATACC
GCGCCACATAGCAGAACTTTAAAAGTGCTCATCATTGGAAAACGTTCTTCGGGGCGAAAACTCTCAAGGA
TCTTACCGCTGTTGAGATCCAGTTCGATGTAACCCACTCGTGCACCCAACTGATCTTCAGCATCTTTTAC
TTTCACCAGCGTTTCTGGGTGAGCAAAAACAGGAAGGCAAAATGCCGCAAAAAAGGGAATAAGGGCGACA
CGGAAATGTTGAATACTCATACTCTTCCTTTTTCAATATTATTGAAGCATTTATCAGGGTTATTGTCTCA
TGAGCGGATACATATTTGAATGTATTTAGAAAAATAAACAAATAGGGGTTCCGCGCACATTTCCCCGAAA
AGTGCCACCTAAATTGTAAGCGTTAATATTTTGTTAAAATTCGCGTTAAATTTTTGTTAAATCAGCTCAT
TTTTTAACCAATAGGCCGAAATCGGCAAAATCCCTTATAAATCAAAAGAATAGACCGAGATAGGGT
[37 nt withheld, positions 6577-6613]
AAAGAACGTGGACTCCAACGTCAAAGG
[49 nt withheld, positions 6641-6689]
T
[91 nt withheld, positions 6691-6781]
G
[124 nt withheld, positions 6783-6906]
CCCATTCGCCATTCAGGCTGCGCAACTGTTGGGAAGGGCGATCGGTGCGGGCCTCTTCGCTATTACGCCA
GGACCATAGCCAATTCAATATGGCGTATATGGACTCATGCCAATTCAATATGGTGGATCTGGACCTGTGC
CAATTCAATATGGCGTATATGGACTCGTGCCAATTCAATATGGTGGATCTGGACCCCAGCCAATTCAATA
TGGCGGACTTGGCACCATGCCAATTCAATATGGCGGACCTGGCACTGTGCCAACTGGGGAGGGGTCTACT
TGGCACGGTGCCAAGTTTGAGGAGGGGTCTTGGCCCTGTGCCAAGTCCGCCATATTGAATTGGCATGGTG
CCAATAATGGCGGCCATATTGGCTATATGCCAGGATCAATATATAGGCAATATCCAATATGGCCCTATGC
CAATATGGCTATTGGCCAGGTTCAATACTATGTATTGGCCCTATGCCATATAGTATTCCATATATGGGTT
TTCCTATTGACGTAGATAGCCCCTCCCAATGGGCGGTCCCATATACCATATATGGGGCTTCCTAATACCG
CCCATAGCCACTCCCCCATTGACGTCAATGGTCTCTATATATGGTCTTTCCTATTGACGTCATATGGGCG
GTCCTATTGACGTATATGGCGCCTCCCCCATTGACGTCAATTACGGTAAATGGCCCGCCTGGCTCAATGC
CCATTGACGTCAATAGGACCACCCACCATTGACGTCAATGGGATGGCTCATTGCCCATTCATATCCGTTC
TCACGCCCCCTATTGACGTCAATGACGGTAAATGGCCCACTTGGCAGTACATCAATATCTATTAATAGTA
ACTTGGCAAGTACATTACTATTGGAAGTACGCCAGGGTACATTGGCAGTACTCCCATTGACGTCAATGGC
GGTAAATGGCCCGCGATGGCTGCCAAGTACATCCCCATTGACGTCAATGGGGAGGGGCAATGACGCAAAT
GGGCGTTCCATTGACGTAAATGGGCGGTAGGCGTGCCTAATGGGAGGTCTATATAAGCAATGCTCGTTTA
GGGAAC
Features (pLannotate 1.2.2; 15 found; start..end, strand, type, name):
     35..53      +  promoter       SP6 promoter: promoter for bacteriophage SP6 RNA polymerase
    627..3680    +  CDS            trps1 (fragment): TRPS1_XENLA - Experimental evidence at protein level: Swiss-Prot protein existence level 1. Transcriptional repressor. Represses expression of GATA- regulated genes at selected sites and stages in vertebrate development. From Xenopus laevis (African clawed frog).
   3987..4004    -  promoter       T7 promoter (fragment): promoter for bacteriophage T7 RNA polymerase
   4009..4143    -  polyA_signal   SV40 poly(A) signal: SV40 polyadenylation signal
   4260..4278    -  promoter       T3 promoter: promoter for bacteriophage T3 RNA polymerase
   4323..4339    -  protein_bind   lac operator: The lac repressor binds to the lac operator to inhibit transcription in E. coli. This inhibition can be relieved by adding lactose or isopropyl-β-D-thiogalactopyranoside (IPTG). lac repressor encoded by lacI
   4347..4377    -  promoter       lac promoter: promoter for the E. coli lac operon
   4392..4413    -  protein_bind   CAP binding site: CAP binding activates transcription in the presence of cAMP. E. coli catabolite activator protein
   4426..4518    -  CDS            lacI (fragment): lac repressor; lacI; The lac repressor binds to the lac operator to inhibit transcription in E. coli. This inhibition can be relieved by adding lactose or isopropyl-β-D-thiogalactopyranoside (IPTG).
   4701..5289    -  rep_origin     ori: high-copy-number ColE1/pMB1/pBR322/pUC origin of replication
   5460..6320    -  CDS            AmpR: β-lactamase; bla; confers resistance to ampicillin, carbenicillin, and related antibiotics
   6321..6425    -  promoter       AmpR promoter: bla
   6478..6906    -  rep_origin     f1 ori (sequence partly withheld): f1 bacteriophage origin of replication; arrow indicates direction of (+) strand synthesis
   6911..6977    -  CDS            lacZα (fragment): LacZα fragment of β-galactosidase; lacZ fragment
   6978..7962    +  promoter       CMV IE94 promoter: enhancer/promoter region of simian cytomegalovirus major immediate early transcription unit IE94
