[The description below was written by a language model from this plasmid's Addgene catalogue record and pLannotate feature annotations shown in this document.]
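Description:
p061 pCS xTRPS1 is a pCS105-based expression plasmid carrying the Xenopus laevis TRPS1 cDNA, catalogued as a vector for mammalian, avian and zebrafish expression. It is maintained in E. coli as a high-copy plasmid through a ColE1/pUC-type origin and selected with ampicillin via the β-lactamase gene. An f1 origin and remnants of the lac region (lac promoter/operator, lacZα and lacI fragments) are carried over from the parental cloning backbone.

The insert, about 3.8 kb and cloned between EcoRI and a 3′ site tentatively recorded as XhoI, contains the full xTRPS1 coding sequence together with its 5′ UTR. The annotated trps1 open reading frame begins several hundred bases downstream of the vector promoters, consistent with a substantial leader. TRPS1 is an atypical GATA-type transcriptional repressor that dampens expression of GATA-regulated genes at particular sites and stages of vertebrate development. In the circular plasmid, the simian CMV IE94 enhancer/promoter sits immediately upstream of an SP6 promoter, so the same insert can be transcribed by RNA polymerase II in transfected cells, with termination at the downstream SV40 polyadenylation signal, or transcribed in vitro with SP6 polymerase to make sense RNA. T7 (partial) and T3 promoters lie in antisense orientation beyond the 3′ end of the insert.

The depositor notes important limitations: the protein can be expressed in COS cells, but in vitro translation does not give a product of the correct size, and the construct does not express in Xenopus embryos. It is therefore best regarded as a source of the xTRPS1 cDNA and a tool for expression in cultured cells.
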