Addgene plasmid #11033: p061 pCS xTRPS1
Depositing lab: Ramesh Shivdasani. Depositing organization: Dana-Farber Cancer Institute. Publication: Transcriptional repression and developmental functions of the atypical vertebrate GATA protein TRPS1. Malik TH, Shoichet SA, Latham P, Kroll TG, Peters LL, Shivdasani RA. EMBO J. 2001 Apr 2. 20(7):1715-25. 10.1093/emboj/20.7.1715 PubMed 11285235.
Backbone
  Vector backbone: pCS105
  Backbone size w/o insert (bp): 4133
  Vector type: mammalian, avian, and zebrafish
Growth in bacteria
  Bacterial resistance: Ampicillin, 100 μg/mL
  Growth temperature: 37°C
  Growth strain: DH5alpha
  Copy number: High Copy
Gene/Insert
  Gene/Insert name: TRPS1
  Species: X. laevis (frog)
  Insert size (bp): 3800
  Entrez Gene: trps1
  Cloning method: Restriction Enzyme; 5′ cloning site EcoRI (not destroyed); 3′ cloning site XhoI? (not destroyed)
  Sequencing primers: 5′ SP6; 3′ T3 or M13 reverse
Terms and licenses: Academic/Nonprofit Terms; Industry Terms: Not Available to Industry
Depositor comments: Full coding + 5' UTR of xTRPS1. Can be expressed in cos cells, does not give correct sized product by in-vitro translation, and cannot be expressed in xenopus embryos.
How to cite: p061 pCS xTRPS1 was a gift from Ramesh Shivdasani (Addgene plasmid # 11033 ; http://n2t.net/addgene:11033 ; RRID:Addgene_11033)
