>Addgene plasmid #11033 | p061 pCS xTRPS1 | addgene partial sequence | sequence record 119659 | Sp6 5'-ATTTAGGTGACACTATAG-3'
ATCGATTCGAATTCGTCGGGGGTGGTGCCTTCCTCTGCTTAAGGCTCCTTTGATATTAATAGTGTTGGTG
TCTTGAAACTGACGTAATGCTGGAGACTGAGGTCCTGACAAGCGATAACATTTCTGATAAAGAACTCATC
TCGCTGCAATCTTTGTGTGATTCCTCCAGAGCCACAGAATCTCCTGTTTAGAGCCACAGCATCCAGATTT
TCTTTTCTCTCTCTCTCTCTCCCTCCACCCCTTTAACAACACCCCTCTCCTTGTTCCTGTCTGGGTCTCT
GCTCTCAGCCCTACACACTTGGGGGGGAACAGGAAGCCTTTTCTTCTCCCCCCCCTTCAAACACAAAAAT
AATCAAAGATCAACTCGGCAAACAACAAGGAAACGGTTCATGGCTCACGCCACAGTTCCACCATCTTCCA
GACTGCTGCTGCTGCTGCTAAGGTTATTGCAGATCAATCAACAGCACTGACACTATACTCTGCCCTTTAC
AAAATGAGATACAACGTTGGTTAAACAAAGGCAAAGCTTCGACACAAGGATATGGTCCGGAAAAAGAACC
CCCCTCTGAGAAACATTGCAAGTGAAGGTGAGGCACAGATAACAGAGTCTGCTGCATCCAAGAGAGAAGA
CACTATTAGCAGCAAGGAAATTTCCACTGATCCGATGCAAGAAAATAGTGAACAAAGTGGCTTGGTGGAA
CACAACAGTGATGACCACAGCTTTCATGATCAAGAGCCTTCCTCCAGCATCAACAAGGACTCTGCAAGCT
TGTCATTAAGTGAAAGAGCTGTAGTCAACTACAGCCACCTTAAGGGAAGAAATGTTTATTTTTCTCCGAT
GGAGGTGACCGACAGAAACATGTTAGCATTAGTCACCACAGATACTAGATCTGCTTGTGATC
