>Addgene plasmid #11033 | p061 pCS xTRPS1 | addgene partial sequence | sequence record 119661 | SV40pA-R 5'-GAAATTTGTGATGCTATTGC-3'
CAACAATTGCATTCATTTTATGTTTCAGGTTCAGGGGGAGGTGTGGGAGGTTTTTTAATTCGCGGCGCGC
CGCGGCGCCAATGCATTGGGCCCGGTACCCAGCTTTTGTTCCCTTTAGTGAGGGTTAATTGCGCGCTTGG
CGTAATCATGGTCATAGCTGTTTCCTGTGTGAAATTGTTATCCGCTCACAATTCCACACAACATACGAGC
CGGGAGCATAAAGTGTAAAGCCTGGGGTGCCTAATGAGTGAGCTAACTCACATTAATTGCGTTGCGCTCA
CTGCCCGCTTTCCAGTCGGGAAACCTGTCGTGCCAGCTGCATTAATGAATCGGCCAACGCGCGGGGAGAG
GCGGTTTGCGTATTGGGCGCTCTTCCGCTTCCTCGCTCACTGACTCGCTGCGCTCGGTCGTTCGGCTGCG
GCGAGCGGTATCAGCTCACTCAAAGGCGGTAATACGGTTATCCACAGAATCAGGGGATAACGCAGGAAAG
AACATGTGAGCAAAAGGCCAGCAAAAGGCCAGGAACCGTAAAAAGGCCGCGTTGCTGGCGTTTTTCCATA
GGCTCCGCCCCCCTGACGAGCATCACAAAAATCGACGCTCAAGTCAGAGGTGGCGAAACCCGACAGGACT
ATAAAGATACCAGGCGTTTCCCCCTGGAAGCTCCCTCGTGCGCTCTCCTGTTCCGACCCTGCCGCTTACC
GGATACCTGTCCGCCTTTCTCCCTTCGGGAAGCGTGGCGCTTTCTCATAGCTCACGCTGTAGGTATCTCA
GTTCGGTGTAGGTCGTTCGCTCCAAGCTGGGCTGTGTGCACGAACCCCCCGTTCAGCCCGACCGCTGCGC
CTTATCCGGTAACTATCGTCTTGAGTCCAACCC
